>Addgene plasmid #173792 | XLone-mARG2 | addgene full sequence | sequence record 340012 | Addgene NGS Result
GTTCACGGCGACTACTGCACTTATATACGGTTCTCCCCCACCCTCGGGAAAAAGGCGGAGCCAGTACACG
ACATCACTTTCCCAGTTTACCCCGCGCCACCTTCTCTAGGCACCGGTTCAATTGCCGACCCCTCCCCCCA
ACTTCTCGGGGACTGTGGGCGATGTGCGCTCTGCCCACTGACGGGCACCGGAGCCACTCGAGTGGAATTA
TCACCTCGAGTTTACTCCCTATCAGTGATAGAGAACGTATGAAGAGTTTACTCCCTATCAGTGATAGAGA
ACGTATGCAGACTTTACTCCCTATCAGTGATAGAGAACGTATAAGGAGTTTACTCCCTATCAGTGATAGA
GAACGTATGACCAGTTTACTCCCTATCAGTGATAGAGAACGTATCTACAGTTTACTCCCTATCAGTGATA
GAGAACGTATATCCAGTTTACTCCCTATCAGTGATAGAGAACGTATAAGCTTTGCTTATGTAAACCAGGG
CGCCTATAAAAGAGTGCTGATTTTTTGAGTAAACTTCAATTCCACAACACTTTTGTCTTATACCAACTTT
CCGTACCACTTCCTACCCTCGTAAAGGTACCGCCACCATGACCGTGCTGACCGACAAGCGGAAGAAGGGC
AGCGGCGCCTTCATCCAGGACGACGAGACAAAAGAGGTGCTGAGCAGAGCCCTGAGCTACCTGAAGTCCG
GCTACAGCATCCACTTCACCGGACCTGCCGGCGGAGGCAAGACATCTCTGGCTAGAGCCCTGGCCAAGAA
ACGGAAGCGGCCCGTGATGCTGATGCACGGCAACCACGAGCTGAACAACAAGGACCTGATCGGCGATTTC
ACCGGCTACACCAGCAAAAAGGTGATCGACCAGTACGTGCGGAGCGTGTACAAGAAAGACGAACAGGTGT
CCGAGAACTGGCAGGACGGCAGACTGCTGGAAGCCGTGAAGAATGGCTACACCCTGATCTACGACGAGTT
CACCAGAAGCAAGCCCGCTACCAACAACATCTTCCTGAGCATCCTTGAGGAGGGCGTGCTGCCCCTGTAC
GGCGTGAAGATGACCGACCCTTTCGTGCGCGTGCACCCCGACTTCAGAGTGATCTTTACCAGCAACCCCG
CCGAGTATGCCGGCGTGTACGATACCCAGGACGCCCTGCTGGACCGGCTGATCACCATGTTCATCGACTA
CAAGGACATCGACCGGGAAACCGCTATCCTGACCGAGAAAACTGACGTGGAAGAAGACGAGGCCCGGACC
ATCGTGACCCTGGTGGCCAACGTGCGGAACAGAAGCGGCGACGAGAATAGCAGCGGCCTGAGCCTGAGAG
CCAGCCTGATGATTGCCACCCTGGCCACCCAGCAGGACATCCCTATCGATGGCAGCGACGAGGACTTCCA
GACCCTGTGCATCGACATCCTGCACCACCCCCTGACCAAGTGCCTGGACGAAGAGAACGCCAAGAGCAAG
GCCGAGAAGATCATTCTCGAAGAGTGCAAGAACATCGACACCGAGGAGAAGGGTGCCCCGGGATCTGGCG
CAACAAATTTTAGTCTTTTAAAGCAGGCAGGAGACGTCGAGGAAAACCCTGGACCCGTGAGCGAGACAAA
CGAGACAGGCATCTACATCTTCAGCGCCATCCAGACAGACAAGGATGAGGAATTCGGCGCCGTGGAAGTG
GAAGGGACCAAGGCTGAGACATTCCTGATCCGGTATAAGGACGCCGCCATGGTGGCCGCCGAAGTGCCCA
TGAAGATCTACCACCCCAACCGGCAGAACCTGCTGATGCACCAGAATGCCGTGGCCGCCATCATGGACAA
GAACGACACCGTGATCCCCATCAGCTTCGGCAACGTGTTCAAGAGCAAAGAGGACGTGAAGGTGCTCCTG
GAAAACCTGTACCCCCAGTTCGAGAAGCTGTTCCCCGCCATCAAGGGAAAGATCGAAGTGGGCCTGAAGG
TGATCGGCAAGAAAGAGTGGCTCGAAAAGAAAGTGAACGAGAACCCCGAGCTGGAAAAAGTGTCCGCCAG
CGTGAAGGGCAAGAGCGAGGCCGCTGGCTACTACGAGAGAATCCAGCTGGGCGGCATGGCCCAGAAGATG
TTCACAAGCCTGCAGAAAGAAGTGAAAACCGACGTGTTCAGCCCCCTGGAAGAAGCCGCCGAGGCCGCCA
AAGCCAATGAGCCTACAGGCGAAACAATGCTGCTGAACGCCAGCTTCCTGATCAACAGAGAGGATGAGGC
CAAGTTCGACGAGAAAGTCAATGAGGCCCACGAGAACTGGAAGGATAAGGCCGACTTCCACTACAGCGGC
CCCTGGCCCGCCTACAACTTCGTGAACATCCGGCTGAAGGTGGAAGAGAAGGGGGCACCTGGCTCGGGAG
CGACCAACTTCTCATTACTCAAACAAGCCGGAGACGTTGAGGAGAATCCAGGCCCTGTGCTGCACAAGCT
CGTGACCGCCCCCATCAACCTGGTCGTGAAGATCGGCGAGAAGGTGCAGGAAGAGGCCGACAAGCAGCTG
TACGACCTGCCCACCATCCAGCAGAAGCTGATCCAGCTGCAGATGATGTTCGAGCTGGGCGAGATCCCCG
AGGAAGCCTTCCAGGAAAAAGAGGACGAACTGCTGATGAGATACGAGATCGCCAAGCGGCGCGAGATTGA
GCAGTGGGAAGAACTGACCCAGAAGCGGAATGAGGAAAGCGGTGCCCCGGGATCTGGCGCAACAAATTTT
AGTCTTTTAAAGCAGGCAGGAGACGTCGAGGAAAACCCTGGACCCGTGGGCGAGCTGCTGTACCTCTACG
GCCTGATCCCCACCAAAGAGGCCGCTGCTATCGAGCCCTTCCCATTCTACAAGGGCTTCGACGGCGAGCA
CAGCCTGTACCCTATCGCCTTCGACCAAGTGACCGCCGTGGTGTTCAAGCTGGACGCCGACACCTACAGC
GAGAAAGTGATCCAGGAAAAGATGGAACAGGACATGAGCTGGCTGCAGGAAAAGGCCTTCCACCACCACG
AGACAGTGGCCGCCCTGTATGAGGAATTCACCATCATCCCCCTGAAGTTCTGCACCATCTATAAGGGAGA
GGAATCCCTGCAGGCCGCCATCGAGATCAACAAAGAGAAGATCGAAAACTCCCTGACCCTGCTGCAGGGC
AACGAGGAATGGAACGTGAAGATCTACTGCGACGACACCGAGCTGAAGAAGGGCATCAGCGAGACAAACG
AGAGCGTGAAGGCCAAGAAGCAGGAAATCAGCCACCTGAGCCCCGGCAGACAGTTCTTCGAGAAGAAGAA
GATTGACCAGCTCATCGAGAAAGAGCTGGAACTGCACAAGAACAAAGTGTGCGAGGAAATCCACGACAAG
CTGATTGAGCTGAGCCTCTACGACTCCGTGAAGAAGAACTGGTCCAAGGACGTGACAGGCGCTGCCGAAC
AGATGGCCTGGAACAGCGTGTTCCTGCTGCCCAGCCTGCAGATCACCAAGTTCGTGAACGAGATCGAGGA
ACTCCAGCAGCGGCTGGAGAACAAGGGATGGAAGTTCGAAGTGACCGGCCCCTGGCCTCCCTACCACTTC
AGCAGCTTTGCCGGGGCACCTGGCTCGGGAGCGACCAACTTCTCATTACTCAAACAAGCCGGAGACGTTG
AGGAGAATCCAGGCCCTGTGAGCCTGAAGCAGAGCATGGAGAATAAGGATATCGCCCTGATCGACATCCT
CGACGTGATCCTGGACAAGGGAGTGGCCATCAAGGGCGACCTGATCATCTCTATCGCCGGCGTGGACCTG
GTGTACCTGGATCTGAGAGTGCTGATCTCCAGCGTGGAAACCCTGGTGCAGGCCAAAGAGGGCAACCACA
AGCCCATCACCAGCGAGCAGTTCGACAAGCAGAAAGAGGAGCTGATGGACGCCACCGGCCAGCCCAGCAA
GTGGACAAATCCTCTGGGCAGCGGCGCTCCCGGGTCAGGTGCCACGAATTTTTCGTTGTTGAAGCAAGCT
GGGGATGTTGAAGAGAACCCAGGGCCTGTGCAGCCCGTGTCCCAGGCCAACGGCAGAATCCACCTGGATC
CCGATCAGGCCGAACAGGGACTGGCCCAGCTCGTGATGACCGTGATCGAGCTGCTGCGGCAGATCGTGGA
ACGGCACGCCATGAGAAGAGTGGAAGGCGGCACCCTGACCGACGAGCAGATCGAGAATCTGGGAATCGCT
CTGATGAACCTGGAGGAGAAGATGGACGAGCTGAAAGAGGTGTTCGGACTGGACGCTGAGGATCTGAACA
TCGACCTGGGCCCTCTGGGCAGCCTGCTGGGTGCCCCGGGATCTGGCGCAACAAATTTTAGTCTTTTAAA
GCAGGCAGGAGACGTCGAGGAAAACCCTGGACCCGTGGCCGTGGAACACAACATGCAGAGCAGCACCATC
GTGGACGTGCTGGAAAAGATCCTGGACAAGGGCGTCGTGATCGCCGGGGACATCACAGTGGGAATCGCCG
ACGTGGAACTGCTGACCATCAAGATCCGGCTGATCGTGGCCAGCGTGGACAAGGCCAAAGAAATCGGCAT
GGATTGGTGGGAGAACGACCCCTACCTGAGCAGCAAGGGCGCCAACAACAAGGCTCTGGAAGAGGAAAAC
AAGATGCTGCACGAGCGGCTGAAAACACTGGAAGAGAAGATCGAGACAAAGCGCGGGGCACCTGGCTCGG
GAGCGACCAACTTCTCATTACTCAAACAAGCCGGAGACGTTGAGGAGAATCCAGGCCCTGTGAGCACCGG
CCCCAGCTTCAGCACCAAGGACAACACCCTGGAATACTTCGTGAAGGCCAGCAACAAGCACGGCTTTAGC
CTCGACATCAGCCTGAACGTGAATGGGGCCGTGATTAGCGGCACCATGATCAGCGCCAAAGAGTACTTCG
ACTACCTGAGCGAGACATTCGAAGAGGGCAGCGAAGTGGCCCAGGCCCTGTCTGAGCAGTTTAGCCTGGC
TAGCGAGGCCTCCGAGTCTAATGGCGAAGCCGAGGCCCACTTCATCCACCTGAAGAACACCAAGATCTAC
TGCGGCGACAGCAAGAGCACCCCCAGCAAGGTCAAGATCTTCTGGCGCGGCAAGATCGCCGAGGTGGACG
GATTCTTCCTGGGAAAAATCAGCGACGCCAAGTCCACCAGCAAGAAGTCCAGCGGCGCTCCCGGGTCAGG
TGCCACGAATTTTTCGTTGTTGAAGCAAGCTGGGGATGTTGAAGAGAACCCAGGGCCTGTGGTGTCCAAG
GGCGAGGAACTGTTCACCGGCGTGGTGCCCATCCTGGTGGAACTGGATGGCGACGTGAACGGCCACAAGT
TCAGCGTGTCCGGCGAGGGCGAAGGCGACGCCACATACGGAAAGCTGACCCTGAAGTTCATCTGCACCAC
CGGCAAGCTGCCCGTGCCTTGGCCTACCCTCGTGACCACACTGACCTACGGCGTGCAGTGCTTCGCCAGA
TACCCCGACCACATGAAGCAGCACGATTTCTTCAAGAGCGCCATGCCCGAGGGCTACGTGCAGGAACGGA
CCATCTTCTTCAAGGACGACGGCAACTACAAGACAAGAGCCGAAGTGAAGTTCGAGGGCGACACCCTCGT
GAACCGGATCGAGCTGAAGGGCATCGACTTCAAAGAGGATGGCAACATCCTGGGCCACAAGCTGGAGTAC
AACTACAACAGCCACAAGGTGTACATCACCGCCGACAAGCAGAAAAACGGCATCAAAGTGAACTTCAAGA
CCCGGCACAACATCGAGGACGGCAGCGTGCAGCTGGCCGACCACTACCAGCAGAACACCCCCATCGGAGA
TGGCCCCGTGCTGCTGCCCGACAACCACTACCTGAGCACACAAAGCGCCCTGAGCAAGGACCCCAACGAG
AAGCGGGACCACATGGTGCTGCTGGAATTTGTGACCGCCGCTGGCATCACCCTGGGCATGGACGAGCTGT
ACAAGTGAACTAGTAGACCACCTCCCCTGCGAGCTAAGCTGGACAGCCAATGACGGGTAAGAGAGTGACA
TTTTTCACTAACCTAAGACAGGAGGGCCGTCAGAGCTACTGCCTAATCCAAAGACGGGTAAAAGTGATAA
AAATGTATCACTCCAACCTAAGACAGGCGCAGCTTCCGAGGGATTTGAGATCCAGACATGATAAGATACA
TTGATGAGTTTGGACAAACCAAAACTAGAATGCAGTGAAAAAAATGCCTTATTTGTGAAATTTGTGATGC
TATTGCCTTATTTGTAACCATTATAAGCTGCAATAAACAAGTTTGATATCTATAACAAGAAAATATATAT
ATAATAAGTTATCACGTAAGTAGAACATGAAATAACAATATAATTATCGTATGAGTTAAATCTTAAAAGT
CACGTAAAAGATAATCATGCGTCATTTTGACTCACGCGGTCGTTATAGTTCAAAATCAGTGACACTTACC
GCATTGACAAGCACGCCTCACGGGAGCTCCAAGCGGCGACTGAGATGTCCTAAATGCACAGCGACGGATT
CGCGCTATTTAGAAAGAGAGAGCAATATTTCAAGAATGCATGCGTCAATTTTACGCAGACTATCTTTCTA
GGGTTAAGAATTCACTGGCCGTCGTTTTACAACGTCGTGACTGGGAAAACCCTGGCGTTACCCAACTTAA
TCGCCTTGCAGCACATCCCCCTTTCGCCAGCTGGCGTAATAGCGAAGAGGCCCGCACCGATCGCCCTTCC
CAACAGTTGCGCAGCCTGAATGGCGAATGGCGCCTGATGCGGTATTTTCTCCTTACGCATCTGTGCGGTA
TTTCACACCGCATATGGTGCACTCTCAGTACAATCTGCTCTGATGCCGCATAGTTAAGCCAGCCCCGACA
CCCGCCAACACCCGCTGACGCGCCCTGACGGGCTTGTCTGCTCCCGGCATCCGCTTACAGACAAGCTGTG
ACCGTCTCCGGGAGCTGCATGTGTCAGAGGTTTTCACCGTCATCACCGAAACGCGCGAGACGAAAGGGCC
TCGTGATACGCCTATTTTTATAGGTTAATGTCATGATAATAATGGTTTCTTAGACGTCAGGTGGCACTTT
TCGGGGAAATGTGCGCGGAACCCCTATTTGTTTATTTTTCTAAATACATTCAAATATGTATCCGCTCATG
AGACAATAACCCTGATAAATGCTTCAATAATATTGAAAAAGGAAGAGTATGAGTATTCAACATTTCCGTG
TCGCCCTTATTCCCTTTTTTGCGGCATTTTGCCTTCCTGTTTTTGCTCACCCAGAAACGCTGGTGAAAGT
AAAAGATGCTGAAGATCAGTTGGGTGCACGAGTGGGTTACATCGAACTGGATCTCAACAGCGGTAAGATC
CTTGAGAGTTTTCGCCCCGAAGAACGTTTTCCAATGATGAGCACTTTTAAAGTTCTGCTATGTGGCGCGG
TATTATCCCGTATTGACGCCGGGCAAGAGCAACTCGGTCGCCGCATACACTATTCTCAGAATGACTTGGT
TGAGTACTCACCAGTCACAGAAAAGCATCTTACGGATGGCATGACAGTAAGAGAATTATGCAGTGCTGCC
ATAACCATGAGTGATAACACTGCGGCCAACTTACTTCTGACAACGATCGGAGGACCGAAGGAGCTAACCG
CTTTTTTGCACAACATGGGGGATCATGTAACTCGCCTTGATCGTTGGGAACCGGAGCTGAATGAAGCCAT
ACCAAACGACGAGCGTGACACCACGATGCCTGTAGCAATGGCAACAACGTTGCGCAAACTATTAACTGGC
GAACTACTTACTCTAGCTTCCCGGCAACAATTAATAGACTGGATGGAGGCGGATAAAGTTGCAGGACCAC
TTCTGCGCTCGGCCCTTCCGGCTGGCTGGTTTATTGCTGATAAATCTGGAGCCGGTGAGCGTGGGTCTCG
CGGTATCATTGCAGCACTGGGGCCAGATGGTAAGCCCTCCCGTATCGTAGTTATCTACACGACGGGGAGT
CAGGCAACTATGGATGAACGAAATAGACAGATCGCTGAGATAGGTGCCTCACTGATTAAGCATTGGTAAC
TGTCAGACCAAGTTTACTCATATATACTTTAGATTGATTTAAAACTTCATTTTTAATTTAAAAGGATCTA
GGTGAAGATCCTTTTTGATAATCTCATGACCAAAATCCCTTAACGTGAGTTTTCGTTCCACTGAGCGTCA
GACCCCGTAGAAAAGATCAAAGGATCTTCTTGAGATCCTTTTTTTCTGCGCGTAATCTGCTGCTTGCAAA
CAAAAAAACCACCGCTACCAGCGGTGGTTTGTTTGCCGGATCAAGAGCTACCAACTCTTTTTCCGAAGGT
AACTGGCTTCAGCAGAGCGCAGATACCAAATACTGTTCTTCTAGTGTAGCCGTAGTTAGGCCACCACTTC
AAGAACTCTGTAGCACCGCCTACATACCTCGCTCTGCTAATCCTGTTACCAGTGGCTGCTGCCAGTGGCG
ATAAGTCGTGTCTTACCGGGTTGGACTCAAGACGATAGTTACCGGATAAGGCGCAGCGGTCGGGCTGAAC
GGGGGGTTCGTGCACACAGCCCAGCTTGGAGCGAACGACCTACACCGAACTGAGATACCTACAGCGTGAG
CTATGAGAAAGCGCCACGCTTCCCGAAGGGAGAAAGGCGGACAGGTATCCGGTAAGCGGCAGGGTCGGAA
CAGGAGAGCGCACGAGGGAGCTTCCAGGGGGAAACGCCTGGTATCTTTATAGTCCTGTCGGGTTTCGCCA
CCTCTGACTTGAGCGTCGATTTTTGTGATGCTCGTCAGGGGGGCGGAGCCTATGGAAAAACGCCAGCAAC
GCGGCCTTTTTACGGTTCCTGGCCTTTTGCTGGCCTTTTGCTCACATGTTCTTTCCTGCGTTATCCCCTG
ATTCTGTGGATAACCGTATTACCGCCTTTGAGTGAGCTGATACCGCTCGCCGCAGCCGAACGACCGAGCG
CAGCGAGTCAGTGAGCGAGGAAGCGGAAGAGCGCCCAATACGCAAACCGCCTCTCCCCGCGCGTTGGCCG
ATTCATTAATGCAGCTGGCACGACAGGTTTCCCGACTGGAAAGCGGGCAGTGAGCGCAACGCAATTAATG
TGAGTTAGCTCACTCATTAGGCACCCCAGGCTTTACACTTTATGCTTCCGGCTCGTATGTTGTGTGGAAT
TGTGAGCGGATAACAATTTCACACAGGAAACAGCTATGACCATGATTACGCCAAGGTCGACTTAACCCTA
GAAAGATAATCATATTGTGACGTACGTTAAAGATAATCATGCGTAAAATTGACGCATGTGTTTTATCGGT
CTGTATATCGAGGTTTATTTATTAATTTGAATAGATATTAAGTTTTATTATATTTACACTTACATACTAA
TAATAAATTCAACAAACAATTTATTTATGTTTATTTATTTATTAAAAAAAAACAAAAACTCAAAATTTCT
TCTATAAAGTAACAAAACTTTTAGCAGTGAAAAAAATGCTTTATTTGTGAAATTTGTGATGCTATTGCTT
TATTTGTAACCATTATAAGCTGCAATAAACAAGTTAACTAAACGGGCCCTCTAGATCAGGCACCGGGCTT
GCGGGTCATGCACCAGGTGCGCGGTCCTTCGGGCACCTCGACGTCGGCGGTGACGGTGAAGCCGAGCCGC
TCGTAGAAGGGGAGGTTGCGGGGCGCGGAGGTCTCCAGGAAGGCGGGCACCCCGGCGCGCTCGGCCGCCT
CCACTCCGGGGAGCACGACGGCGCTGCCCAGACCCTTGCCCTGGTGGTCGGGCGAGACGCCGACGGTGGC
CAGGAACCACGCGGGCTCCTTGGGCCGGTGCGGCGCCAGGAGGCCTTCCATCTGTTGCTGCGCGGCCAGC
CGGGAACCGCTCAACTCGGCCATGCGCGGGCCGATCTCGGCGAACACCGCCCCCGCTTCGACGCTCTCCG
GCGTGGTCCAGACCGCCACCGCGGCGCCGTCGTCCGCGACCCACACCTTGCCGATGTCGAGCCCGACGCG
CGTGAGGAAGAGTTCTTGCAGCTCGGTGACCCGCTCGATGTGGCGGTCCGGATCGACGGTGTGGCGCGTG
GCGGGGTAGTCGGCGAACGCGGCGGCGAGGGTGCGTACGGCCCTGGGGACGTCGTCGCGGGTGGCGAGGC
GCACCGTGGGCTTGTACTCGGTCATCTCGAGCCTAGGGCCGGGATTCTCCTCCACGTCACCGCATGTTAG
AAGACTTCCTCTGCCCTCTCCGCTGCCCCCGGGGAGCATGTCAAGGTCAAAATCGTCAAGAGCGTCAGCA
GGCAGCATATCAAGGTCAAAGTCGTCAAGGGCATCGGCTGGGAGCATGTCTAAGTCAAAATCGTCAAGGG
CGTCGGTCGGCCCGCCGCTTTCGCACTTTAGCTGTTTCTCCAGGCCACATATGATTAGTTCCAGGCCGAA
AAGGAAGGCAGGTTCGGCTCCCTGCCGGTCGAACAGCTCAATTGCTTGTTTCAGAAGTGGGGGCATAGAA
TCGGTGGTAGGTGTCTCTCTTTCCTCTTTTGCTACTTGATGCTCCTGTTCCTCCAATACGCAGCCCAGTG
TAAAGTGGCCCACGGCGGACAGAGCGTACAGTGCGTTCTCCAGGGAGAAGCCTTGCTGACACAGGAACGC
GAGCTGATTTTCCAGGGTTTCGTACTGTTTCTCTGTTGGGCGGGTGCCGAGATGCACTTTAGCCCCGTCG
CGATGTGAGAGGAGAGCACAGCGGTATGACTTGGCGTTGTTCCGCAGAAAGTCTTGCCATGACTCGCCTT
CCAGGGGGCAGGAGTGGGTATGATGCCTGTCCAGCATCTCGATTGGCAGGGCATCGAGCAGGGCCCGCTT
GTTCTTCACGTGCCAGTACAGGGTAGGCTGCTCAACTCCCAGCTTTTGAGCGAGTTTCCTTGTCGTCAGG
CCTTCGATACCGACTCCATTGAGTAATTCCAGAGCAGAGTTTATGACTTTGCTCTTGTCCAGTCTAGACA
TCTTATCGTCATCGTCTTTGTAATCCATGGTGGCGGATCCCGCGTCACGACACCTGTGTTCTGGCGGCAA
ACCCGTTGCGAAAAAGAAC
Features (pLannotate 1.2.2; 20 found; start..end, strand, type, name):
    218..585     +  promoter       TRE3GS promoter: 3rd-generation Tet-responsive promoter that can be activated by binding of Tet-On® 3G, modified to eliminate binding sites for endogenous mammalian transcription factors
   3661..3942    +  CDS            gvpS: GVPS_BACME - Protein inferred from homology: Swiss-Prot protein existence level 3. Gas vesicles are small, hollow, gas filled protein structures that are found in several microbial planktonic microorganisms. They allow the positioning of the organism at the favorable depth for growth (By similarity). From Bacillus megaterium.
   4378..4674    +  CDS            gvpJ: GVPJ_BACME - Protein inferred from homology: Swiss-Prot protein existence level 3. Gas vesicles are small, hollow, gas filled protein structures that are found in several microbial planktonic microorganisms. They allow the positioning of the organism at the favorable depth for growth. This protein could be important for the shape determination of the gas vesicle. From Bacillus megaterium.
   5242..5955    +  CDS            Emerald: Emerald is a basic (constitutively fluorescent) green fluorescent protein published in 1998, derived from Aequorea victoria. It is reported to be a very rapidly-maturing weak dimer.
   6139..6273    -  polyA_signal   SV40 poly(A) signal: SV40 polyadenylation signal
   6590..6747    +  CDS            lacZα (fragment): LacZα fragment of β-galactosidase; lacZ fragment
   6753..6852    -  misc_feature   bom (fragment): basis of mobility region from pBR322
   6954..6989    -  CDS            rop (fragment): Rop protein, which maintains plasmids at low copy number; rop
   7084..7188    +  promoter       AmpR promoter: bla
   7189..8049    +  CDS            AmpR: β-lactamase; bla; confers resistance to ampicillin, carbenicillin, and related antibiotics
   8220..8808    +  rep_origin     ori: high-copy-number ColE1/pMB1/pBR322/pUC origin of replication
   8991..9083    +  CDS            lacI (fragment): lac repressor; lacI; The lac repressor binds to the lac operator to inhibit transcription in E. coli. This inhibition can be relieved by adding lactose or isopropyl-β-D-thiogalactopyranoside (IPTG).
   9096..9117    +  protein_bind   CAP binding site: CAP binding activates transcription in the presence of cAMP. E. coli catabolite activator protein
   9132..9162    +  promoter       lac promoter: promoter for the E. coli lac operon
   9166..9188    +  protein_bind   lac operator (fragment): The lac repressor binds to the lac operator to inhibit transcription in E. coli. This inhibition can be relieved by adding lactose or isopropyl-β-D-thiogalactopyranoside (IPTG). lac repressor encoded by lacI
   9474..9555    -  polyA_signal   SV40 poly(A) signal: SV40 polyadenylation signal
   9576..10175   -  CDS            PuroR: puromycin N-acetyltransferase; pac from Streptomyces alboniger; confers resistance to puromycin
  10254..10364   -  CDS            VP48: 3 tandem repeats of the minimal activation domain of herpes simplex virus VP16 (Cheng et al., 2013)
  10294..10991   -  CDS            rtTA3 (fragment): reverse tetracycline transactivator 3 activates expression from Tet-responsive promoters in the presence of doxycycline
  11044..176     -  promoter       EF-1α core promoter (across the origin): core promoter for human elongation factor EF-1α
