[The description below was written by a language model from this plasmid's Addgene catalogue record and pLannotate feature annotations shown in this document.]
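Description:
XLone-mARG2 is a mammalian expression plasmid built on the XLone backbone. It carries the second cassette of a mammalian acoustic reporter gene (mARG) system under doxycycline-inducible control. A TRE3GS promoter, a third-generation Tet-responsive element with low basal activity, drives a long insert listed as the gas vesicle genes GvpN, F, G, L, S, K, J and U, with a C-terminal green fluorescent protein and a downstream SV40 polyadenylation signal. The automated feature table recognises only gvpS and gvpJ (matched to Bacillus megaterium homologues) and identifies the fluorescent protein as Emerald. The other listed Gvp genes presumably lie in the unannotated stretches between the promoter and the reporter. The record does not state how the individual coding sequences are linked or separated.

In the opposite orientation, an EF-1α core promoter drives a Tet-On transactivator (annotated as an rtTA3 fragment with VP16-derived activation repeats), followed by a puromycin N-acetyltransferase gene and a second SV40 poly(A) signal. The plasmid therefore supplies the inducible promoter, its activator and a drug marker in a single vector, so puromycin can select transfected cells and doxycycline can switch on the gas vesicle genes. No transposon or viral elements were annotated, so the route of genomic integration cannot be read from this record. In bacteria, the plasmid is propagated through a high-copy ColE1/pUC origin with ampicillin resistance, and remnants of lac and pBR322 sequences sit in the backbone.

Gas vesicles are hollow, gas-filled protein nanostructures that scatter sound. According to the associated publication title, the construct is part of a drug-selectable system for ultrasound imaging of human cells. Its name and stated purpose suggest it is used with at least one companion cassette.
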