Addgene plasmid #173792: XLone-mARG2
Purpose: Mammalian acoustic reporter gene 1 cassette 2 on XLone plasmid
Depositing lab: Xiaojun Lian. Depositing organization: Pennsylvania State University. Publication: A drug-selectable acoustic reporter gene system for human cell ultrasound imaging. Howells AR, Welch PJ, Kim J, Forest CR, Shi C, Lian XL. Bioeng Transl Med. 2023 Aug 2;9(2):e10584. doi: 10.1002/btm2.10584. eCollection 2024 Mar. PubMed 38435822.
Backbone
  Vector backbone: XLone
  Backbone manufacturer: Xiaojun Lian
  Vector type: Mammalian Expression
  Selectable markers: Puromycin
Growth in bacteria
  Bacterial resistance: Ampicillin, 100 μg/mL
  Growth temperature: 37°C
  Growth strain: NEB Stable
  Copy number: High Copy
Gene/Insert
  Gene/Insert name: GvpN, F G L S K J U
  Promoter: TRE3G promoter
  Tag / fusion protein: GFP (C terminal on insert)
  Cloning method: Restriction Enzyme; 5′ cloning site Kpn1 (not destroyed); 3′ cloning site Spe1 (not destroyed)
  Sequencing primers: 5′ M13 fwd; 3′ M13 rvs
Terms and licenses: Academic/Nonprofit Terms; Industry Terms: Not Available to Industry
How to cite: XLone-mARG2 was a gift from Xiaojun Lian (Addgene plasmid # 173792 ; http://n2t.net/addgene:173792 ; RRID:Addgene_173792)
